>Addgene plasmid #160805 | pMXS-IRES-Blast POLD1 | addgene full sequence | sequence record 322925 | Addgene NGS Result
GTCTCTGTCTGACTGTGTTTCTGTATTTGTCTGAAAATTAGGGCCAGACTGTTACCACTCCCTTAAGTTT
GACCTTAGGTCACTGGAAAGATGTCGAGCGGATCGCTCACAACCAGTCGGTAGATGTCAAGAAGAGACGT
TGGGTTACCTTCTGCTCTGCAGAATGGCCAACCTTTAACGTCGGATGGCCGCGAGACGGCACCTTTAACC
GAGACCTCATCACCCAGGTTAAGATCAAGGTCTTTTCACCTGGCCCGCATGGACACCCAGACCAGGTCCC
CTACATCGTGACCTGGGAAGCCTTGGCTTTTGACCCCCCTCCCTGGGTCAAGCCCTTTGTACACCCTAAG
CCTCCGCCTCCTCTTCCTCCATCCGCCCCGTCTCTCCCCCTTGAACCTCCTCGTTCGACCCCGCCTCGAT
CCTCCCTTTATCCAGCCCTCACTCCTTCTCTAGGCGCCCCCATATGGCCATATGAGATCTTATATGGGGC
ACCCCCGCCCCTTGTAAACTTCCCTGACCCTGACATGACAAGAGTTACTAACAGCCCCTCTCTCCAAGCT
CACTTACAGGCTCTCTACTTAGTCCAGCACGAAGTCTGGAGACCTCTGGCGGCAGCCTACCAAGAACAAC
TGGACCGACCGGTGGTACCTCACCCTTACCGAGTCGGCGACACAGTGTGGGTCCGCCGACACCAGACTAA
GAACCTAGAACCTCGCTGGAAAGGACCTTACACAGTCCTGCTGACCACCCCCACCGCCCTCAAAGTAGAC
GGCATCGCAGCTTGGATACACGCCGCCCACGTGAAGGCTGCCGACCCCGGGGGTGGACCATCCTCTAGAC
TGCCGGATCTAGCTAGTTAATTAAGGATCCCTAAATCGCAATTGACCATGGACTACAAGGACCACGACGG
TGACTACAAGGACCACGACATCGACTACAAGGACGACGACGACAAGGGAGGAGGCGGAGGTGGAATGGAT
GGCAAGCGGCGGCCAGGCCCAGGGCCCGGGGTGCCCCCAAAGCGGGCCCGTGGGGGCCTCTGGGATGATG
ATGATGCACCTCGGCCATCCCAATTCGAGGAGGACCTGGCACTGATGGAGGAGATGGAGGCAGAACACAG
GCTGCAGGAGCAGGAGGAGGAGGAGCTGCAGTCAGTCCTGGAGGGGGTTGCAGACGGGCAGGTCCCACCA
TCAGCCATAGATCCTCGCTGGCTTCGGCCCACACCACCAGCGCTGGACCCCCAGACAGAGCCCCTCATCT
TCCAACAGTTGGAGATTGACCATTATGTGGGCCCAGCACAGCCTGTGCCTGGGGGGCCCCCACCATCCCA
CGGCTCCGTGCCTGTGCTCCGCGCCTTCGGGGTCACCGATGAGGGGTTCTCTGTCTGCTGCCACATCCAC
GGCTTCGCTCCCTACTTCTACACCCCAGCGCCCCCTGGTTTCGGGCCCGAGCACATGGGTGACCTGCAAC
GGGAGCTGAACTTGGCCATCAGCCGGGACAGTCGCGGGGGGAGGGAGCTGACTGGGCCGGCCGTGCTGGC
TGTGGAACTGTGCTCCCGAGAGAGCATGTTTGGGTACCACGGGCACGGCCCCTCCCCGTTCCTGCGCATC
ACCGTGGCGCTGCCGCGCCTCGTGGCCCCGGCCCGCCGTCTCCTGGAACAGGGCATCCGTGTGGCAGGCC
TGGGCACGCCCAGCTTCGCGCCCTACGAGGCCAACGTCGACTTTGAGATCCGGTTCATGGTGGACACGGA
CATCGTCGGCTGCAACTGGCTGGAGCTCCCAGCTGGGAAATACGCCCTGAGGCTGAAGGAGAAGGCTACG
CAGTGCCAGCTGGAGGCGGACGTGCTGTGGTCTGACGTGGTCAGTCACCCACCGGAAGGGCCATGGCAGC
GCATTGCGCCCTTGCGCGTGCTCAGCTTCGATATCGAGTGCGCCGGCCGCAAAGGCATCTTCCCTGAGCC
TGAGCGGGACCCTGTCATCCAGATCTGCTCGCTGGGCCTGCGCTGGGGGGAGCCGGAGCCCTTCCTACGC
CTGGCGCTCACCCTGCGGCCCTGTGCCCCCATCCTGGGTGCCAAGGTGCAGAGCTACGAGAAGGAGGAGG
ACCTGCTGCAGGCCTGGTCCACCTTCATCCGTATCATGGACCCCGACGTGATCACCGGTTACAACATCCA
GAACTTCGACCTTCCGTACCTCATCTCTCGGGCCCAGACCCTCAAGGTACAAACATTCCCTTTCCTGGGC
CGTGTGGCCGGCCTTTGCTCCAACATCCGGGACTCTTCATTCCAGTCCAAGCAGACGGGCCGGCGGGACA
CCAAGGTTGTCAGCATGGTGGGCCGCGTGCAGATGGACATGCTGCAGGTGCTGCTGCGGGAGTACAAGCT
CCGCTCCTACACGCTCAATGCCGTGAGCTTCCACTTCCTGGGCGAGCAGAAGGAGGACGTGCAGCACAGC
ATCATCACCGACCTGCAGAATGGGAACGACCAGACCCGCCGCCGCCTGGCTGTGTACTGCCTGAAGGATG
CCTACCTGCCACTGCGGCTGCTGGAGCGGCTCATGGTGCTGGTGAACGCCGTGGAGATGGCGAGGGTCAC
TGGCGTGCCCCTCAGCTACCTGCTCAGTCGTGGCCAGCAGGTCAAGGTCGTATCCCAGCTGTTGCGGCAG
GCCATGCACGAGGGGCTGCTGATGCCCGTGGTGAAGTCAGAGGGCGGCGAGGACTACACGGGAGCCACTG
TCATCGAGCCCCTCAAAGGGTACTACGACGTCCCCATCGCCACCCTGGACTTCTCCTCGCTGTACCCGTC
CATCATGATGGCCCACAACCTGTGTTACACCACGCTCCTTCGGCCCGGGACTGCACAGAAACTGGGCCTG
ACTGAGGATCAGTTCATCAGGACCCCCACCGGGGACGAGTTTGTGAAGACCTCAGTGCGGAAGGGGCTGC
TGCCCCAGATCCTGGAGAACCTGCTCAGTGCCCGGAAGAGGGCCAAGGCCGAGCTGGCCAAGGAGACAGA
CCCCCTCCGGCGCCAGGTCCTGGATGGACGGCAGCTGGCGCTGAAGGTGAGCGCCAACTCCGTATACGGC
TTCACTGGCGCCCAGGTGGGCAAGTTGCCGTGCCTGGAGATCTCACAGAGCGTCACGGGGTTCGGACGTC
AGATGATCGAGAAAACCAAGCAGCTGGTGGAGTCTAAGTACACAGTGGAGAATGGCTACAGCACCAGTGC
CAAGGTGGTGTATGGTGACACTGACTCCGTCATGTGCCGATTCGGCGTGTCCTCGGTGGCTGAGGCGATG
GCCCTGGGGCGGGAGGCCGCGGACTGGGTGTCAGGTCACTTCCCGTCGCCCATCCGGCTGGAGTTTGAGA
AGGTCTACTTCCCATACCTGCTTATCAGCAAGAAGCGCTACGCGGGCCTGCTCTTCTCCTCCCGGCCCGA
CGCCCACGACCGCATGGACTGCAAGGGCCTGGAGGCCGTGCGCAGGGACAACTGCCCCCTCGTGGCCAAC
CTGGTCACTGCCTCACTGCGCCGCCTGCTCATCGACCGAGACCCTGAGGGCGCGGTGGCTCACGCACAGG
ACGTCATCTCGGACCTGCTGTGCAACCGCATCGATATCAGCCAGCTCGTGATTACTAAAGAGCTCACCAG
AGCCGCTTCAGATTACGCGGGAAAACAAGCCCATGTCGAACTGGCAGAACGGATGAGAAAAAGAGATCCA
GGGAGCGCTCCCTCACTCGGGGATAGAGTCCCCTATGTAATCATTTCAGCAGCCAAGGGGGTAGCCGCCT
ACATGAAATCAGAGGACCCTTTGTTCGTGCTGGAACACAGTCTTCCCATTGATACACAGTACTACTTGGA
ACAGCAGTTGGCTAAACCGCTGCTGCGGATCTTTGAACCAATTTTGGGCGAAGGTAGGGCAGAGGCAGTA
TTGCTCCGGGGTGATCATACGCGCTGCAAAACGGTACTCACTGGCAAAGTTGGTGGCCTGCTCGCGTTCG
CAAAGAGACGAAACTGCTGTATCGGGTGTAGGACAGTGCTCAGCCATCAGGGAGCAGTCTGTGAATTTTG
CCAGCCCAGGGAGAGCGAGCTTTATCAGAAAGAGGTCTCTCACCTCAACGCTCTGGAGGAGAGATTTTCC
AGACTGTGGACTCAGTGTCAGCGGTGTCAAGGAAGCTTGCACGAGGATGTAATTTGTACTTCTCGCGATT
GCCCCATCTTTTATATGAGAAAAAAGGTTCGGAAGGATCTCGAAGATCAAGAGCAGCTCCTCAGACGATT
TGGCCCTCCTGGACCCGAAGCCTGGCTCGAGCTAAATCGGTTTAAACGCGCTAATGCGGCCGCTACGTAA
ATTCCGCCCCCCCCCCCCCTCTCCCTCCCCCCCCCCTAACGTTACTGGCCGAAGCCGCTTGGAATAAGGC
CGGTGTGCGTTTGTCTATATGTTATTTTCCACCATATTGCCGTCTTTTGGCAATGTGAGGGCCCGGAAAC
CTGGCCCTGTCTTCTTGACGAGCATTCCTAGGGGTCTTTCCCCTCTCGCCAAAGGAATGCAAGGTCTGTT
GAATGTCGTGAAGGAAGCAGTTCCTCTGGAAGCTTCTTGAAGACAAACAACGTCTGTAGCGACCCTTTGC
AGGCAGCGGAACCCCCCACCTGGCGACAGGTGCCTCTGCGGCCAAAAGCCACGTGTATAAGATACACCTG
CAAAGGCGGCACAACCCCAGTGCCACGTTGTGAGTTGGATAGTTGTGGAAAGAGTCAAATGGCTCTCCTC
AAGCGTATTCAACAAGGGGCTGAAGGATGCCCAGAAGGTACCCCATTGTATGGGATCTGATCTGGGGCCT
CGGTGCACATGCTTTACATGTGTTTAGTCGAGGTTAAAAAAACGTCTAGGCCCCCCGAACCACGGGGACG
TGGTTTTCCTTTGAAAAACACGATGATAATATGGCCACAACCATGGTTCCTTTGTCTCAAGAAGAATCCA
CCCTCATTGAAAGAGCAACGGCTACAATCAACAGCATCCCCATCTCTGAAGACTACAGCGTCGCCAGCGC
AGCTCTCTCTAGCGACGGCCGCATCTTCACTGGTGTCAATGTATATCATTTTACTGGGGGACCTTGTGCA
GAACTCGTGGTGCTGGGCACTGCTGCTGCTGCGGCAGCTGGCAACCTGACTTGTATCGTCGCGATCGGAA
ATGAGAACAGGGGCATCTTGAGCCCCTGCGGACGGTGCCGACAGGTGCTTCTCGATCTGCATCCTGGGAT
CAAAGCCATAGTGAAGGACAGTGATGGACAGCCGACGGCAGTTGGGATTCGTGAATTGCTGCCCTCTGGT
TATGTGTGGGAGGGCTAAGTCGACGATAAAATAAAAGATTTTATTTAGTCTCCAGAAAAAGGGGGGAATG
AAAGACCCCACCTGTAGGTTTGGCAAGCTAGCTTAAGTAACGCCATTTTGCAAGGCATGGAAAAATACAT
AACTGAGAATAGAGAAGTTCAGATCAAGGTCAGGAACAGATGGAACAGCTGAATATGGGCCAAACAGGAT
ATCTGTGGTAAGCAGTTCCTGCCCCGGCTCAGGGCCAAGAACAGATGGAACAGCTGAATATGGGCCAAAC
AGGATATCTGTGGTAAGCAGTTCCTGCCCCGGCTCAGGGCCAAGAACAGATGGTCCCCAGATGCGGTCCA
GCCCTCAGCAGTTTCTAGAGAACCATCAGATGTTTCCAGGGTGCCCCAAGGACCTGAAATGACCCTGTGC
CTTATTTGAACTAACCAATCAGTTCGCTTCTCGCTTCTGTTCGCGCGCTTCTGCTCCCCGAGCTCAATAA
AAGAGCCCACAACCCCTCACTCGGGGCGCCAGTCCTCCGATTGACTGAGTCGCCCGGGTACCCGTGTATC
CAATAAACCCTCTTGCAGTTGCATCCGACTTGTGGTCTCGCTGTTCCTTGGGAGGGTCTCCTCTGAGTGA
TTGACTACCCGTCAGCGGGGGTCTTTCACATGCAGCATGTATCAAAATTAATTTGGTTTTTTTTCTTAAG
TATTTACATTAAATGGCCATAGTTGCATTAATGAATCGGCCAACGCGCGGGGAGAGGCGGTTTGCGTATT
GGGCGCTCTTCCGCTTCCTCGCTCACTGACTCGCTGCGCTCGGTCGTTCGGCTGCGGCGAGCGGTATCAG
CTCACTCAAAGGCGGTAATACGGTTATCCACAGAATCAGGGGATAACGCAGGAAAGAACATGTGAGCAAA
AGGCCAGCAAAAGGCCAGGAACCGTAAAAAGGCCGCGTTGCTGGCGTTTTTCCATAGGCTCCGCCCCCCT
GACGAGCATCACAAAAATCGACGCTCAAGTCAGAGGTGGCGAAACCCGACAGGACTATAAAGATACCAGG
CGTTTCCCCCTGGAAGCTCCCTCGTGCGCTCTCCTGTTCCGACCCTGCCGCTTACCGGATACCTGTCCGC
CTTTCTCCCTTCGGGAAGCGTGGCGCTTTCTCATAGCTCACGCTGTAGGTATCTCAGTTCGGTGTAGGTC
GTTCGCTCCAAGCTGGGCTGTGTGCACGAACCCCCCGTTCAGCCCGACCGCTGCGCCTTATCCGGTAACT
ATCGTCTTGAGTCCAACCCGGTAAGACACGACTTATCGCCACTGGCAGCAGCCACTGGTAACAGGATTAG
CAGAGCGAGGTATGTAGGCGGTGCTACAGAGTTCTTGAAGTGGTGGCCTAACTACGGCTACACTAGAAGA
ACAGTATTTGGTATCTGCGCTCTGCTGAAGCCAGTTACCTTCGGAAAAAGAGTTGGTAGCTCTTGATCCG
GCAAACAAACCACCGCTGGTAGCGGTGGTTTTTTTGTTTGCAAGCAGCAGATTACGCGCAGAAAAAAAGG
ATCTCAAGAAGATCCTTTGATCTTTTCTACGGGGTCTGACGCTCAGTGGAACGAAAACTCACGTTAAGGG
ATTTTGGTCATGAGATTATCAAAAAGGATCTTCACCTAGATCCTTTTGCGGCCGGCCGCAAATCAATCTA
AAGTATATATGAGTAAACTTGGTCTGACAGTTACCAATGCTTAATCAGTGAGGCACCTATCTCAGCGATC
TGTCTATTTCGTTCATCCATAGTTGCCTGACTCCCCGTCGTGTAGATAACTACGATACGGGAGGGCTTAC
CATCTGGCCCCAGTGCTGCAATGATACCGCGAGACCCACGCTCACCGGCTCCAGATTTATCAGCAATAAA
CCAGCCAGCCGGAAGGGCCGAGCGCAGAAGTGGTCCTGCAACTTTATCCGCCTCCATCCAGTCTATTAAT
TGTTGCCGGGAAGCTAGAGTAAGTAGTTCGCCAGTTAATAGTTTGCGCAACGTTGTTGCCATTGCTACAG
GCATCGTGGTGTCACGCTCGTCGTTTGGTATGGCTTCATTCAGCTCCGGTTCCCAACGATCAAGGCGAGT
TACATGATCCCCCATGTTGTGCAAAAAAGCGGTTAGCTCCTTCGGTCCTCCGATCGTTGTCAGAAGTAAG
TTGGCCGCAGTGTTATCACTCATGGTTATGGCAGCACTGCATAATTCTCTTACTGTCATGCCATCCGTAA
GATGCTTTTCTGTGACTGGTGAGTACTCAACCAAGTCATTCTGAGAATAGTGTATGCGGCGACCGAGTTG
CTCTTGCCCGGCGTCAATACGGGATAATACCGCGCCACATAGCAGAACTTTAAAAGTGCTCATCATTGGA
AAACGTTCTTCGGGGCGAAAACTCTCAAGGATCTTACCGCTGTTGAGATCCAGTTCGATGTAACCCACTC
GTGCACCCAACTGATCTTCAGCATCTTTTACTTTCACCAGCGTTTCTGGGTGAGCAAAAACAGGAAGGCA
AAATGCCGCAAAAAAGGGAATAAGGGCGACACGGAAATGTTGAATACTCATACTCTTCCTTTTTCAATAT
TATTGAAGCATTTATCAGGGTTATTGTCTCATGAGCGGATACATATTTGAATGTATTTAGAAAAATAAAC
AAATAGGGGTTCCGCGCACATTTCCCCGAAAAGTGCCACCTGCATAATGAAAGACCCCACCTGTAGGTTT
GGCAAGCTAGCTTAAGTAACGCCATTTTGCAAGGCATGGAAAAATACATAACTGAGAATAGAAAAGTTCA
GATCAAGGTCAGGAACAGATGGAACAGCTGAATATGGGCCAAACAGGATATCTGTGGTAAGCAGTTCCTG
CCCCGGCTCAGGGCCAAGAACAGATGGAACAGCTGAATATGGGCCAAACAGGATATCTGTGGTAAGCAGT
TCCTGCCCCGGCTCAGGGCCAAGAACAGATGGTCCCCAGATGCGGTCCAGCCCTCAGCAGTTTCTAGAGA
ACCATCAGATGTTTCCAGGGTGCCCCAAGGACCTGAAATGACCCTGTGCCTTATTTGAACTAACCAATCA
GTTCGCTTCTCGCTTCTGTTCGCGCGCTTCTGCTCCCCGAGCTCAATAAAAGAGCCCACAACCCCTCACT
CGGCGCGCCAGTCCTCCGATTGACTGAGTCGCCCGGGTACCCGTGTATCCAATAAACCCTCTTGCAGTTG
CATCCGACTTGTGGTCTCGCTGTTCCTTGGGAGGGTCTCCTCTGAGTGATTGACTACCCGTCAGCGGGGG
TCTTTCATTTGGGGGCTCGTCCGGGATCGGGAGACCCCTGCCCAGGGACCACCGACCCACCACCGGGAGG
TAAGCTGGCCAGCAACTTATCTGTGTCTGTCCGATTGTCTAGTGTCTATGACTGATTTTATGCGCCTGCG
TCGGTACTAGTTAGCTAACTAGCTCTGTATCTGGCGGACCCGTGGTGGAACTGACGAGTTCGGAACACCC
GGCCGCAACCCTGGGAGACGTCCCAGGGACTTCGGGGGCCGTTTTTGTGGCCCGACCTGAGTCCAAAAAT
CCCGATCGTTTTGGACTCTTTGGTGCACCCCCCTAATAGGAGGGATATGTGGTTCTGGTAGGAGACGAGA
ACCTAAAACAGTTCCCGCCTCCGTCTGAATTTTTGCTTTCGGTTTGGGACCGAAGCCGCGCCGCGCGTCT
TGTCTGCTGCAGCATCGTTCTGTGTT
Features (pLannotate 1.2.2; 15 found; start..end, strand, type, name):
     42..458     +  CDS            gag (truncated): truncated Moloney murine leukemia virus (MMLV) gag gene lacking the start codon
    468..842     +  misc_feature   pol region: Moloney murine leukemia virus (MMLV) pol region containing the splice acceptor site
    936..956     +  CDS            FLAG (fragment): FLAG® epitope tag, followed by an enterokinase cleavage site
    975..4295    +  CDS            POLD1: DPOD1_HUMAN - Also known as POLD. Experimental evidence at protein level: Swiss-Prot protein existence level 1. As the catalytic component of the trimeric (Pol-delta3 complex) and tetrameric DNA polymerase delta complexes (Pol-delta4 complex), plays a crucial role in high fidelity genome replication, including in lagging strand synthesis, and repair. Exhibits both DNA polymerase and 3'- to 5'-exonuclease activities (PubMed:16510448, PubMed:19074196, PubMed:20334433, PubMed:24035200, PubMed:24022480). Requires the presence of accessory proteins POLD2, POLD3 and POLD4 for full activity. Dependin
   4467..4929    +  misc_feature   IRES: internal ribosome entry site (IRES) of the encephalomyocarditis virus (EMCV)
   4949..5338    +  CDS            BSD: blasticidin S deaminase; Aspergillus terreus BSD; confers resistance to blasticidin
   5387..5508    +  LTR            3' LTR (ΔU3) (fragment): self-inactivating 3' long terminal repeat (LTR) from Moloney murine leukemia virus
   5509..5978    +  LTR            LTR: long terminal repeat from Moloney murine leukemia virus
   6044..6096    -  CDS            lacI (fragment): lac repressor; lacI; The lac repressor binds to the lac operator to inhibit transcription in E. coli. This inhibition can be relieved by adding lactose or isopropyl-β-D-thiogalactopyranoside (IPTG).
   6279..6867    -  rep_origin     ori: high-copy-number ColE1/pMB1/pBR322/pUC origin of replication
   7031..7891    -  CDS            AmpR: β-lactamase; bla; confers resistance to ampicillin, carbenicillin, and related antibiotics
   7892..7996    -  promoter       AmpR promoter: bla
   8026..8619    +  LTR            LTR: long terminal repeat from Moloney murine leukemia virus
   8682..8881    +  misc_feature   MMLV Ψ: packaging signal of Moloney murine leukemia virus (MMLV)
   8933..9021    +  misc_feature   MESV Ψ (fragment): packaging signal of murine embryonic stem cell virus
