[The description below was written by a language model from this plasmid's Addgene catalogue record and pLannotate feature annotations shown in this document.]
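Description:
pMXS-IRES-Blast POLD1 is a Moloney murine leukemia virus (MMLV)-based retroviral expression vector built on the pMXS-IRES-BLAST backbone, designed to deliver and stably express human POLD1, the catalytic subunit of DNA polymerase delta, in mammalian cells. In bacteria it is maintained through a high-copy ColE1/pUC-type origin and selected with ampicillin via the β-lactamase gene and its native promoter. The sequenced record is about 9.1 kb, consistent with a roughly 5.5 kb backbone carrying a 3.3 kb insert.

The viral portion is bounded by MMLV long terminal repeats. Downstream of the 5′ LTR lie the MMLV packaging signal (with a fragment annotated as MESV Ψ), a truncated gag sequence lacking its start codon, and a pol region containing the splice acceptor. Together these allow the genomic RNA to be packaged when gag, pol and env are supplied in trans by a packaging system. No separate internal promoter is annotated, so transcription of the payload presumably comes from the 5′ LTR, as is usual for pMX-type vectors. The POLD1 coding sequence is preceded by a partial FLAG epitope annotation, suggesting an N-terminal FLAG tag, although the catalogue entry does not mention one. The portion encoding the C-terminal 230 amino acids is recorded as codon optimized, but the reason is not stated. An EMCV IRES follows the insert and drives translation of blasticidin S deaminase from the same transcript, so blasticidin selection enriches for transduced cells expressing POLD1. The stated purpose is simply POLD1 expression, and the plasmid derives from a study of replicative DNA polymerase dependency in basal-like breast cancer.
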