Addgene plasmid #160805: pMXS-IRES-Blast POLD1
Purpose: Express POLD1
Depositing lab: Richard Possemato. Depositing organization: NYU Grossman School of Medicine. Publication: Hyperactive CDK2 Activity in Basal-like Breast Cancer Imposes a Genome Integrity Liability that Can Be Exploited by Targeting DNA Polymerase epsilon. Sviderskiy VO, Blumenberg L, Gorodetsky E, Karakousi TR, Hirsh N, Alvarez SW, Terzi EM, Kaparos E, Whiten GC, Ssebyala S, Tonzi P, Mir H, Neel BG, Huang TT, Adams S, Ruggles KV, Possemato R. Mol Cell. 2020 Oct 28. pii: S1097-2765(20)30723-1. doi: 10.1016/j.molcel.2020.10.016. PubMed 33152268.
Backbone
  Vector backbone: pMXS-IRES-BLAST
  Backbone size w/o insert (bp): 5500
  Vector type: Retroviral
  Selectable markers: Blasticidin
Growth in bacteria
  Bacterial resistance: Ampicillin, 100 μg/mL
  Growth temperature: 37°C
  Growth strain: NEB Stable
  Copy number: High Copy
Gene/Insert
  Gene/Insert name: POLD1
  Species: H. sapiens (human)
  Insert size (bp): 3324
  Mutation: Codon optimized C-terminal 230 amino acids
  Entrez Gene: POLD1 (a.k.a. CDC2, CRCS10, MDPL, POLD)
  Cloning method: Restriction Enzyme; 5′ cloning site Unknown (unknown if destroyed)
  Sequencing primers: 5′ AGTAGACGGCATCGCAGCTTGGATA; 3′ GGC GGA ATT TAC GTA GCG GCC
Terms and licenses: Academic/Nonprofit Terms; Industry Terms: Not Available to Industry
How to cite: pMXS-IRES-Blast POLD1 was a gift from Richard Possemato (Addgene plasmid # 160805 ; http://n2t.net/addgene:160805 ; RRID:Addgene_160805)
